>Addgene plasmid #241292 | Syntaxin1A(E49TAG,G42H,K46H)-mCherry | addgene full sequence | sequence record 481085 | Addgene NGS Result
TTAGTTATTAATAGTAATCAATTACGGGGTCATTAGTTCATAGCCCATATATGGAGTTCCGCGTTACATA
ACTTACGGTAAATGGCCCGCCTGGCATTATGCCCAGTACATGACCTTATGGGACTTTCCTACTTGGCAGT
ACATCTACGTATTAGTCATCGCTATTACCATGGTGATGCGGTTTTGGCAGTACATCAATGGGCGTGGATA
GCGGTTTGACTCACGGGGATTTCCAAGTCTCCACCCCATTGACGTCAATGGGAGTTTGTTTTGGCACCAA
AATCAACGGGACTTTCCAAAATGTCGTAACAACTCCGCCCCATTGACGCAAATGGGCGGTAGGCGTGTAC
GGTGGGAGGTCTATATAAGCAGAGCTGGTTTAGTGAACCGTCAGATCCGCTAGCGCTACCGGTCGCCACC
ATGAAGGACCGAACCCAGGAGCTCCGCACGGCCAAGGACAGCGATGACGACGATGATGTCACTGTCACTG
TGGACCGAGACCGCTTCATGGATGAGTTCTTTGAACAGGTGGAAGAGATCCGGCACTTTATTGACCACAT
TGCTTAGAACGTGGAGGAGGTGAAGAGGAAACACAGCGCCATCCTGGCCTCCCCGAACCCCGATGAGAAG
ACCAAGGAGGAACTGGAGGAGCTCATGTCGGACATTAAGAAGACAGCGAACAAAGTTCGCTCCAAGCTAA
AGAGCATCGAGCAGAGCATCGAGCAGGAGGAAGGTCTGAACCGCTCGTCGGCGGACCTGAGGATCCGGAA
GACGCAGCATTCCACGCTGTCCCGAAAGTTTGTGGAGGTCATGTCCGAGTACAACGCCACTCAGTCAGAC
TACCGAGAACGCTGCAAAGGGCGCATCCAGAGGCAGCTGGAGATCACTGGCCGGACCACGACCAGTGAGG
AGTTGGAAGACATGCTGGAGAGTGGGAATCCCGCCATCTTTGCCTCTGGGATCATCATGGACTCCAGCAT
CTCGAAGCAGGCCCTCAGTGAGATCGAGACCAGGCACAGTGAGATCATCAAGTTGGAGAACAGCATCCGG
GAGCTACACGATATGTTCATGGACATGGCCATGCTGGTGGAGAGCCAGGGGGAGATGATTGACAGGATCG
AGTACAATGTGGAACACGCTGTGGACTACGTGGAGAGGGCCGTGTCTGACACCAAGAAGGCCGTCAAGTA
CCAGAGCAAGGCACGCAGGAAGAAGATCATGATCATCATTTGCTGTGTGATTCTGGGCATCATCATCGCC
TCCACCATCGGGGGCATCTTTGGAGGCGGATCCGGAGGGTCTATGGTGAGCAAGGGCGAGGAGGATAACA
TGGCCATCATCAAGGAGTTCATGCGCTTCAAGGTGCACATGGAGGGCTCCGTGAACGGCCACGAGTTCGA
GATCGAGGGCGAGGGCGAGGGCCGCCCCTACGAGGGCACCCAGACCGCCAAGCTGAAGGTGACCAAGGGT
GGCCCCCTGCCCTTCGCCTGGGACATCCTGTCCCCTCAGTTCATGTACGGCTCCAAGGCCTACGTGAAGC
ACCCCGCCGACATCCCCGACTACTTGAAGCTGTCCTTCCCCGAGGGCTTCAAGTGGGAGCGCGTGATGAA
CTTCGAGGACGGCGGCGTGGTGACCGTGACCCAGGACTCCTCCCTGCAGGACGGCGAGTTCATCTACAAG
GTGAAGCTGCGCGGCACCAACTTCCCCTCCGACGGCCCCGTAATGCAGAAGAAGACCATGGGCTGGGAGG
CCTCCTCCGAGCGGATGTACCCCGAGGACGGCGCCCTGAAGGGCGAGATCAAGCAGAGGCTGAAGCTGAA
GGACGGCGGCCACTACGACGCTGAGGTCAAGACCACCTACAAGGCCAAGAAGCCCGTGCAGCTGCCCGGC
GCCTACAACGTCAACATCAAGTTGGACATCACCTCCCACAACGAGGACTACACCATCGTGGAACAGTACG
AACGCGCCGAGGGCCGCCACTCCACCGGCGGCATGGACGAGCTGTACTGAGTCGACGGTACCGCGGGCCC
GGGATCCACCGGATCTAGATAACTGATCATAATCAGCCATACCACATTTGTAGAGGTTTTACTTGCTTTA
AAAAACCTCCCACACCTCCCCCTGAACCTGAAACATAAAATGAATGCAATTGTTGTTGTTAACTTGTTTA
TTGCAGCTTATAATGGTTACAAATAAAGCAATAGCATCACAAATTTCACAAATAAAGCATTTTTTTCACT
GCATTCTAGTTGTGGTTTGTCCAAACTCATCAATGTATCTTAACGCGTAAATTGTAAGCGTTAATATTTT
GTTAAAATTCGCGTTAAATTTTTGTTAAATCAGCTCATTTTTTAACCAATAGGCCGAAATCGGCAAAATC
CCTTATAAATCAAAAGAATAGACCGAGATAGGGT
[37 nt withheld, positions 2415-2451]
AAAGAACGTGGACTCCAACGTCAAAGG
[49 nt withheld, positions 2479-2527]
T
[91 nt withheld, positions 2529-2619]
G
[124 nt withheld, positions 2621-2744]
CAGGTGGCACTTTTCGGGGAAATGTGCGCGGAACCCCTATTTGTTTATTTTTCTAAATACATTCAAATAT
GTATCCGCTCATGAGACAATAACCCTGATAAATGCTTCAATAATATTGAAAAAGGAAGAGTCCTGAGGCG
GAAAGAACCAGCTGTGGAATGTGTGTCAGTTAGGGTGTGGAAAGTCCCCAGGCTCCCCAGCAGGCAGAAG
TATGCAAAGCATGCATCTCAATTAGTCAGCAACCAGGTGTGGAAAGTCCCCAGGCTCCCCAGCAGGCAGA
AGTATGCAAAGCATGCATCTCAATTAGTCAGCAACCATAGTCCCGCCCCTAACTCCGCCCATCCCGCCCC
TAACTCCGCCCAGTTCCGCCCATTCTCCGCCCCATGGCTGACTAATTTTTTTTATTTATGCAGAGGCCGA
GGCCGCCTCGGCCTCTGAGCTATTCCAGAAGTAGTGAGGAGGCTTTTTTGGAGGCCTAGGCTTTTGCAAA
GATCGATCAAGAGACAGGATGAGGATCGTTTCGCATGATTGAACAAGATGGATTGCACGCAGGTTCTCCG
GCCGCTTGGGTGGAGAGGCTATTCGGCTATGACTGGGCACAACAGACAATCGGCTGCTCTGATGCCGCCG
TGTTCCGGCTGTCAGCGCAGGGGCGCCCGGTTCTTTTTGTCAAGACCGACCTGTCCGGTGCCCTGAATGA
ACTGCAAGACGAGGCAGCGCGGCTATCGTGGCTGGCCACGACGGGCGTTCCTTGCGCAGCTGTGCTCGAC
GTTGTCACTGAAGCGGGAAGGGACTGGCTGCTATTGGGCGAAGTGCCGGGGCAGGATCTCCTGTCATCTC
ACCTTGCTCCTGCCGAGAAAGTATCCATCATGGCTGATGCAATGCGGCGGCTGCATACGCTTGATCCGGC
TACCTGCCCATTCGACCACCAAGCGAAACATCGCATCGAGCGAGCACGTACTCGGATGGAAGCCGGTCTT
GTCGATCAGGATGATCTGGACGAAGAGCATCAGGGGCTCGCGCCAGCCGAACTGTTCGCCAGGCTCAAGG
CGAGCATGCCCGACGGCGAGGATCTCGTCGTGACCCATGGCGATGCCTGCTTGCCGAATATCATGGTGGA
AAATGGCCGCTTTTCTGGATTCATCGACTGTGGCCGGCTGGGTGTGGCGGACCGCTATCAGGACATAGCG
TTGGCTACCCGTGATATTGCTGAAGAGCTTGGCGGCGAATGGGCTGACCGCTTCCTCGTGCTTTACGGTA
TCGCCGCTCCCGATTCGCAGCGCATCGCCTTCTATCGCCTTCTTGACGAGTTCTTCTGAGCGGGACTCTG
GGGTTCGAAATGACCGACCAAGCGACGCCCAACCTGCCATCACGAGATTTCGATTCCACCGCCGCCTTCT
ATGAAAGGTTGGGCTTCGGAATCGTTTTCCGGGACGCCGGCTGGATGATCCTCCAGCGCGGGGATCTCAT
GCTGGAGTTCTTCGCCCACCCTAGGGGGAGGCTAACTGAAACACGGAAGGAGACAATACCGGAAGGAACC
CGCGCTATGACGGCAATAAAAAGACAGAATAAAACGCACGGTGTTGGGTCGTTTGTTCATAAACGCGGGG
TTCGGTCCCAGGGCTGGCACTCTGTCGATACCCCACCGAGACCCCATTGGGGCCAATACGCCCGCGTTTC
TTCCTTTTCCCCACCCCACCCCCCAAGTTCGGGTGAAGGCCCAGGGCTCGCAGCCAACGTCGGGGCGGCA
GGCCCTGCCATAGCCTCAGGTTACTCATATATACTTTAGATTGATTTAAAACTTCATTTTTAATTTAAAA
GGATCTAGGTGAAGATCCTTTTTGATAATCTCATGACCAAAATCCCTTAACGTGAGTTTTCGTTCCACTG
AGCGTCAGACCCCGTAGAAAAGATCAAAGGATCTTCTTGAGATCCTTTTTTTCTGCGCGTAATCTGCTGC
TTGCAAACAAAAAAACCACCGCTACCAGCGGTGGTTTGTTTGCCGGATCAAGAGCTACCAACTCTTTTTC
CGAAGGTAACTGGCTTCAGCAGAGCGCAGATACCAAATACTGTTCTTCTAGTGTAGCCGTAGTTAGGCCA
CCACTTCAAGAACTCTGTAGCACCGCCTACATACCTCGCTCTGCTAATCCTGTTACCAGTGGCTGCTGCC
AGTGGCGATAAGTCGTGTCTTACCGGGTTGGACTCAAGACGATAGTTACCGGATAAGGCGCAGCGGTCGG
GCTGAACGGGGGGTTCGTGCACACAGCCCAGCTTGGAGCGAACGACCTACACCGAACTGAGATACCTACA
GCGTGAGCTATGAGAAAGCGCCACGCTTCCCGAAGGGAGAAAGGCGGACAGGTATCCGGTAAGCGGCAGG
GTCGGAACAGGAGAGCGCACGAGGGAGCTTCCAGGGGGAAACGCCTGGTATCTTTATAGTCCTGTCGGGT
TTCGCCACCTCTGACTTGAGCGTCGATTTTTGTGATGCTCGTCAGGGGGGCGGAGCCTATGGAAAAACGC
CAGCAACGCGGCCTTTTTACGGTTCCTGGCCTTTTGCTGGCCTTTTGCTCACATGTTCTTTCCTGCGTTA
TCCCCTGATTCTGTGGATAACCGTATTACCGCCATGCA
Features (pLannotate 1.2.2; 15 found; start..end, strand, type, name):
     75..172     +  enhancer       CMV enhancer (fragment): human cytomegalovirus immediate early enhancer; contains an 18-bp deletion relative to the standard CMV enhancer
    173..376     +  promoter       CMV promoter: human cytomegalovirus (CMV) immediate early promoter
    421..1284    +  CDS            Stx1a: STX1A_RAT - Also known as Sap. Experimental evidence at protein level: Swiss-Prot protein existence level 1. Plays an essential role in hormone and neurotransmitter calcium-dependent exocytosis and endocytosis (PubMed:7901002, PubMed:17301173, PubMed:18167541, PubMed:20484665, PubMed:22411134, PubMed:28813412). Part of the SNARE (Soluble NSF Attachment Receptor) complex composed of SNAP25, STX1A and VAMP2 which mediates the fusion of synaptic vesicles with the presynaptic plasma membrane (PubMed:14665625, PubMed:16888141, PubMed:19571812). STX1A and SNAP25 are localized on the plasma membrane
   1303..2007    +  CDS            mCherry: mCherry is a basic (constitutively fluorescent) red fluorescent protein published in 2004, derived from Discosoma sp.. It is reported to be a very rapidly-maturing monomer with low acid sensitivity.
   2010..2037    +  misc_feature   MCS (fragment): multiple cloning site
   2054..2138    +  CDS            large T antigen (fragment): large T antigen from SV40 (simian virus 40)
   2161..2282    +  polyA_signal   SV40 poly(A) signal: SV40 polyadenylation signal
   2316..2744    -  rep_origin     f1 ori (sequence partly withheld): f1 bacteriophage origin of replication; arrow indicates direction of (+) strand synthesis
   2771..2875    +  promoter       AmpR promoter: bla
   2877..3234    +  promoter       SV40 promoter: SV40 enhancer and early promoter
   3269..4063    +  CDS            NeoR/KanR: aminoglycoside phosphotransferase from Tn5; aph(3')-II (or nptII); confers resistance to neomycin, kanamycin, and G418 (Geneticin®)
   4084..4236    +  CDS            ble (fragment): BLE_KLEPN - Experimental evidence at protein level: Swiss-Prot protein existence level 1. Binding protein with a strong affinity to the bleomycin family of antibiotics. Binds to CL990; an antimitotic-antibiotic compound. From Klebsiella pneumoniae.
   4295..4342    +  polyA_signal   HSV TK poly(A) signal: herpes simplex virus thymidine kinase polyadenylation signal (Cole and Stacy, 1985)
   4433..4449    -  polyA_signal   bGH poly(A) signal (fragment): bovine growth hormone polyadenylation signal
   4671..5259    +  rep_origin     ori: high-copy-number ColE1/pMB1/pBR322/pUC origin of replication
