>Addgene plasmid #241292 | Syntaxin1A(E49TAG,G42H,K46H)-mCherry | addgene full sequence | sequence record 494101 | Addgene NGS Result
TAGTTATTAATAGTAATCAATTACGGGGTCATTAGTTCATAGCCCATATATGGAGTTCCGCGTTACATAA
CTTACGGTAAATGGCCCGCCTGGCTGACCGCCCAACGACCCCCGCCCATTGACGTCAATAATGACGTATG
TTCCCATAGTAACGCCAATAGGGACTTTCCATTGACGTCAATGGGTGGAGTATTTACGGTAAACTGCCCA
CTTGGCAGTACATCAAGTGTATCATATGCCAAGTACGCCCCCTATTGACGTCAATGACGGTAAATGGCCC
GCCTGGCATTATGCCCAGTACATGACCTTATGGGACTTTCCTACTTGGCAGTACATCTACGTATTAGTCA
TCGCTATTACCATGGTGATGCGGTTTTGGCAGTACATCAATGGGCGTGGATAGCGGTTTGACTCACGGGG
ATTTCCAAGTCTCCACCCCATTGACGTCAATGGGAGTTTGTTTTGGCACCAAAATCAACGGGACTTTCCA
AAATGTCGTAACAACTCCGCCCCATTGACGCAAATGGGCGGTAGGCGTGTACGGTGGGAGGTCTATATAA
GCAGAGCTGGTTTAGTGAACCGTCAGATCCGCTAGCGCTACCGGTCGCCACCATGAAGGACCGAACCCAG
GAGCTCCGCACGGCCAAGGACAGCGATGACGACGATGATGTCACTGTCACTGTGGACCGAGACCGCTTCA
TGGATGAGTTCTTTGAACAGGTGGAAGAGATCCGGCACTTTATTGACCACATTGCTTAGAACGTGGAGGA
GGTGAAGAGGAAACACAGCGCCATCCTGGCCTCCCCGAACCCCGATGAGAAGACCAAGGAGGAACTGGAG
GAGCTCATGTCGGACATTAAGAAGACAGCGAACAAAGTTCGCTCCAAGCTAAAGAGCATCGAGCAGAGCA
TCGAGCAGGAGGAAGGTCTGAACCGCTCGTCGGCGGACCTGAGGATCCGGAAGACGCAGCATTCCACGCT
GTCCCGAAAGTTTGTGGAGGTCATGTCCGAGTACAACGCCACTCAGTCAGACTACCGAGAACGCTGCAAA
GGGCGCATCCAGAGGCAGCTGGAGATCACTGGCCGGACCACGACCAGTGAGGAGTTGGAAGACATGCTGG
AGAGTGGGAATCCCGCCATCTTTGCCTCTGGGATCATCATGGACTCCAGCATCTCGAAGCAGGCCCTCAG
TGAGATCGAGACCAGGCACAGTGAGATCATCAAGTTGGAGAACAGCATCCGGGAGCTACACGATATGTTC
ATGGACATGGCCATGCTGGTGGAGAGCCAGGGGGAGATGATTGACAGGATCGAGTACAATGTGGAACACG
CTGTGGACTACGTGGAGAGGGCCGTGTCTGACACCAAGAAGGCCGTCAAGTACCAGAGCAAGGCACGCAG
GAAGAAGATCATGATCATCATTTGCTGTGTGATTCTGGGCATCATCATCGCCTCCACCATCGGGGGCATC
TTTGGAGGCGGATCCGGAGGGTCTATGGTGAGCAAGGGCGAGGAGGATAACATGGCCATCATCAAGGAGT
TCATGCGCTTCAAGGTGCACATGGAGGGCTCCGTGAACGGCCACGAGTTCGAGATCGAGGGCGAGGGCGA
GGGCCGCCCCTACGAGGGCACCCAGACCGCCAAGCTGAAGGTGACCAAGGGTGGCCCCCTGCCCTTCGCC
TGGGACATCCTGTCCCCTCAGTTCATGTACGGCTCCAAGGCCTACGTGAAGCACCCCGCCGACATCCCCG
ACTACTTGAAGCTGTCCTTCCCCGAGGGCTTCAAGTGGGAGCGCGTGATGAACTTCGAGGACGGCGGCGT
GGTGACCGTGACCCAGGACTCCTCCCTGCAGGACGGCGAGTTCATCTACAAGGTGAAGCTGCGCGGCACC
AACTTCCCCTCCGACGGCCCCGTAATGCAGAAGAAGACCATGGGCTGGGAGGCCTCCTCCGAGCGGATGT
ACCCCGAGGACGGCGCCCTGAAGGGCGAGATCAAGCAGAGGCTGAAGCTGAAGGACGGCGGCCACTACGA
CGCTGAGGTCAAGACCACCTACAAGGCCAAGAAGCCCGTGCAGCTGCCCGGCGCCTACAACGTCAACATC
AAGTTGGACATCACCTCCCACAACGAGGACTACACCATCGTGGAACAGTACGAACGCGCCGAGGGCCGCC
ACTCCACCGGCGGCATGGACGAGCTGTACTGAGTCGACGGTACCGCGGGCCCGGGATCCACCGGATCTAG
ATAACTGATCATAATCAGCCATACCACATTTGTAGAGGTTTTACTTGCTTTAAAAAACCTCCCACACCTC
CCCCTGAACCTGAAACATAAAATGAATGCAATTGTTGTTGTTAACTTGTTTATTGCAGCTTATAATGGTT
ACAAATAAAGCAATAGCATCACAAATTTCACAAATAAAGCATTTTTTTCACTGCATTCTAGTTGTGGTTT
GTCCAAACTCATCAATGTATCTTAACGCGTAAATTGTAAGCGTTAATATTTTGTTAAAATTCGCGTTAAA
TTTTTGTTAAATCAGCTCATTTTTTAACCAATAGGCCGAAATCGGCAAAATCCCTTATAAATCAAAAGAA
TAGACCGAGATAGGGT
[37 nt withheld, positions 2607-2643]
AAAGAACGTGGACTCCAACGTCAAAGG
[49 nt withheld, positions 2671-2719]
T
[91 nt withheld, positions 2721-2811]
G
[124 nt withheld, positions 2813-2936]
CAGGTGGCACTTTTCGGGGAAATGTGCGCGGAACCCCTATTTGTTTATTTTTCTAAATACATTCAAATAT
GTATCCGCTCATGAGACAATAACCCTGATAAATGCTTCAATAATATTGAAAAAGGAAGAGTCCTGAGGCG
GAAAGAACCAGCTGTGGAATGTGTGTCAGTTAGGGTGTGGAAAGTCCCCAGGCTCCCCAGCAGGCAGAAG
TATGCAAAGCATGCATCTCAATTAGTCAGCAACCAGGTGTGGAAAGTCCCCAGGCTCCCCAGCAGGCAGA
AGTATGCAAAGCATGCATCTCAATTAGTCAGCAACCATAGTCCCGCCCCTAACTCCGCCCCATGGCTGAC
TAATTTTTTTTATTTATGCAGAGGCCGAGGCCGCCTCGGCCTCTGAGCTATTCCAGAAGTAGTGAGGAGG
CTTTTTTGGAGGCCTAGGCTTTTGCAAAGATCGATCAAGAGACAGGATGAGGATCGTTTCGCATGATTGA
ACAAGATGGATTGCACGCAGGTTCTCCGGCCGCTTGGGTGGAGAGGCTATTCGGCTATGACTGGGCACAA
CAGACAATCGGCTGCTCTGATGCCGCCGTGTTCCGGCTGTCAGCGCAGGGGCGCCCGGTTCTTTTTGTCA
AGACCGACCTGTCCGGTGCCCTGAATGAACTGCAAGACGAGGCAGCGCGGCTATCGTGGCTGGCCACGAC
GGGCGTTCCTTGCGCAGCTGTGCTCGACGTTGTCACTGAAGCGGGAAGGGACTGGCTGCTATTGGGCGAA
GTGCCGGGGCAGGATCTCCTGTCATCTCACCTTGCTCCTGCCGAGAAAGTATCCATCATGGCTGATGCAA
TGCGGCGGCTGCATACGCTTGATCCGGCTACCTGCCCATTCGACCACCAAGCGAAACATCGCATCGAGCG
AGCACGTACTCGGATGGAAGCCGGTCTTGTCGATCAGGATGATCTGGACGAAGAGCATCAGGGGCTCGCG
CCAGCCGAACTGTTCGCCAGGCTCAAGGCGAGCATGCCCGACGGCGAGGATCTCGTCGTGACCCATGGCG
ATGCCTGCTTGCCGAATATCATGGTGGAAAATGGCCGCTTTTCTGGATTCATCGACTGTGGCCGGCTGGG
TGTGGCGGACCGCTATCAGGACATAGCGTTGGCTACCCGTGATATTGCTGAAGAGCTTGGCGGCGAATGG
GCTGACCGCTTCCTCGTGCTTTACGGTATCGCCGCTCCCGATTCGCAGCGCATCGCCTTCTATCGCCTTC
TTGACGAGTTCTTCTGAGCGGGACTCTGGGGTTCGAAATGACCGACCAAGCGACGCCCAACCTGCCATCA
CGAGATTTCGATTCCACCGCCGCCTTCTATGAAAGGTTGGGCTTCGGAATCGTTTTCCGGGACGCCGGCT
GGATGATCCTCCAGCGCGGGGATCTCATGCTGGAGTTCTTCGCCCACCCTAGGGGGAGGCTAACTGAAAC
ACGGAAGGAGACAATACCGGAAGGAACCCGCGCTATGACGGCAATAAAAAGACAGAATAAAACGCACGGT
GTTGGGTCGTTTGTTCATAAACGCGGGGTTCGGTCCCAGGGCTGGCACTCTGTCGATACCCCACCGAGAC
CCCATTGGGGCCAATACGCCCGCGTTTCTTCCTTTTCCCCACCCCACCCCCCAAGTTCGGGTGAAGGCCC
AGGGCTCGCAGCCAACGTCGGGGCGGCAGGCCCTGCCATAGCCTCAGGTTACTCATATATACTTTAGATT
GATTTAAAACTTCATTTTTAATTTAAAAGGATCTAGGTGAAGATCCTTTTTGATAATCTCATGACCAAAA
TCCCTTAACGTGAGTTTTCGTTCCACTGAGCGTCAGACCCCGTAGAAAAGATCAAAGGATCTTCTTGAGA
TCCTTTTTTTCTGCGCGTAATCTGCTGCTTGCAAACAAAAAAACCACCGCTACCAGCGGTGGTTTGTTTG
CCGGATCAAGAGCTACCAACTCTTTTTCCGAAGGTAACTGGCTTCAGCAGAGCGCAGATACCAAATACTG
TTCTTCTAGTGTAGCCGTAGTTAGGCCACCACTTCAAGAACTCTGTAGCACCGCCTACATACCTCGCTCT
GCTAATCCTGTTACCAGTGGCTGCTGCCAGTGGCGATAAGTCGTGTCTTACCGGGTTGGACTCAAGACGA
TAGTTACCGGATAAGGCGCAGCGGTCGGGCTGAACGGGGGGTTCGTGCACACAGCCCAGCTTGGAGCGAA
CGACCTACACCGAACTGAGATACCTACAGCGTGAGCTATGAGAAAGCGCCACGCTTCCCGAAGGGAGAAA
GGCGGACAGGTATCCGGTAAGCGGCAGGGTCGGAACAGGAGAGCGCACGAGGGAGCTTCCAGGGGGAAAC
GCCTGGTATCTTTATAGTCCTGTCGGGTTTCGCCACCTCTGACTTGAGCGTCGATTTTTGTGATGCTCGT
CAGGGGGGCGGAGCCTATGGAAAAACGCCAGCAACGCGGCCTTTTTACGGTTCCTGGCCTTTTGCTGGCC
TTTTGCTCACATGTTCTTTCCTGCGTTATCCCCTGATTCTGTGGATAACCGTATTACCGCCATGCAT
Features (pLannotate 1.2.2; 16 found; start..end, strand, type, name):
     61..364     +  enhancer       CMV enhancer: human cytomegalovirus immediate early enhancer
    365..568     +  promoter       CMV promoter: human cytomegalovirus (CMV) immediate early promoter
    613..1476    +  CDS            Stx1a: STX1A_RAT - Also known as Sap. Experimental evidence at protein level: Swiss-Prot protein existence level 1. Plays an essential role in hormone and neurotransmitter calcium-dependent exocytosis and endocytosis (PubMed:7901002, PubMed:17301173, PubMed:18167541, PubMed:20484665, PubMed:22411134, PubMed:28813412). Part of the SNARE (Soluble NSF Attachment Receptor) complex composed of SNAP25, STX1A and VAMP2 which mediates the fusion of synaptic vesicles with the presynaptic plasma membrane (PubMed:14665625, PubMed:16888141, PubMed:19571812). STX1A and SNAP25 are localized on the plasma membrane
   1495..2199    +  CDS            mCherry: mCherry is a basic (constitutively fluorescent) red fluorescent protein published in 2004, derived from Discosoma sp.. It is reported to be a very rapidly-maturing monomer with low acid sensitivity.
   2202..2229    +  misc_feature   MCS (fragment): multiple cloning site
   2246..2330    +  CDS            large T antigen (fragment): large T antigen from SV40 (simian virus 40)
   2353..2474    +  polyA_signal   SV40 poly(A) signal: SV40 polyadenylation signal
   2508..2936    -  rep_origin     f1 ori (sequence partly withheld): f1 bacteriophage origin of replication; arrow indicates direction of (+) strand synthesis
   2963..3067    +  promoter       AmpR promoter: bla
   3069..3276    +  promoter       SV40 promoter (fragment): SV40 enhancer and early promoter
   3269..3370    +  rep_origin     SV40 ori (fragment): SV40 origin of replication
   3419..4213    +  CDS            NeoR/KanR: aminoglycoside phosphotransferase from Tn5; aph(3')-II (or nptII); confers resistance to neomycin, kanamycin, and G418 (Geneticin®)
   4234..4386    +  CDS            ble (fragment): BLE_KLEPN - Experimental evidence at protein level: Swiss-Prot protein existence level 1. Binding protein with a strong affinity to the bleomycin family of antibiotics. Binds to CL990; an antimitotic-antibiotic compound. From Klebsiella pneumoniae.
   4445..4492    +  polyA_signal   HSV TK poly(A) signal: herpes simplex virus thymidine kinase polyadenylation signal (Cole and Stacy, 1985)
   4583..4599    -  polyA_signal   bGH poly(A) signal (fragment): bovine growth hormone polyadenylation signal
   4821..5409    +  rep_origin     ori: high-copy-number ColE1/pMB1/pBR322/pUC origin of replication
