[The description below was written by a language model from this plasmid's Addgene catalogue record and pLannotate feature annotations shown in this document.]
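Description:
Syntaxin1A(E49TAG,G42H,K46H)-mCherry is a mammalian expression plasmid built on the pEGFP-N1 backbone, with the original fluorescent protein replaced by mCherry. It is propagated in E. coli from a high-copy ColE1/pUC-type origin under kanamycin selection. The NeoR/KanR (Tn5 aminoglycoside phosphotransferase) gene sits downstream of both a bacterial bla promoter and the SV40 early promoter and ends in an HSV TK polyadenylation signal, so the same marker can also confer G418 resistance in mammalian cells. An f1 origin and SV40 origin sequences are also part of the backbone.

The payload is the 864 bp rat syntaxin-1A (Stx1a) coding sequence, driven by the CMV immediate early enhancer/promoter, fused at its C terminus through a short linker to mCherry, and terminated by the SV40 poly(A) signal. Codon 49 (Glu) is replaced by an amber stop codon (TAG). Full-length protein is therefore made only when a suppressor tRNA/aminoacyl-tRNA synthetase pair, which this plasmid does not carry, inserts a noncanonical amino acid at that site. Because mCherry lies downstream of the amber codon, red fluorescence reports successful suppression as well as the localisation of this plasma-membrane SNARE protein. The G42H and K46H substitutions introduce two nearby histidines. Given the associated work on transition metal ion FRET with fluorescent unnatural amino acids, these presumably form a metal-binding site that acts as the FRET acceptor, although the record does not say so explicitly.

Two full-sequence records are given, of 5,523 and 5,372 nt. They share the same expression cassette but differ in how complete the annotated CMV enhancer and the SV40 promoter/origin regions are.
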