Addgene plasmid #241292: Syntaxin1A(E49TAG,G42H,K46H)-mCherry
Purpose: Mammalian expression of syntaxin-1(E49TAG,G42H,K46H) fused to mCherry for genetic code expansion via Amber codon supression
Depositing lab: Justin Taraska. Depositing organization: National Heart, Lung, and Blood Institute (NHLBI). Publication: A PIP2-stabilized syntaxin-1a structure mapped with transition metal ion FRET and unnatural fluorescent amino acids at the plasma membrane. Obashi K, Strub MP, Taraska JW. Structure. Volume 34, Issue 1, 8 January 2026, Pages 45-61.e4 10.1016/j.str.2025.10.001 PubMed 41290003.
Backbone
  Vector backbone: pEGFP-N1
  Backbone manufacturer: Clonetech
  Vector type: Mammalian Expression
Growth in bacteria
  Bacterial resistance: Kanamycin, 50 μg/mL
  Growth temperature: 37°C
  Growth strain: DH5alpha
  Copy number: High Copy
Gene/Insert
  Gene/Insert name: Syntaxin-1A
  Species: R. norvegicus (rat)
  Insert size (bp): 864
  Mutation: E49TAG,G42H,K46H
  Entrez Gene: Stx1a
  Promoter: CMV
  Tag / fusion protein: mCherry (C terminal on insert)
  Cloning method: Gibson Cloning
  Sequencing primers: 5′ CMV-F; 3′ SV40-pArev
Terms and licenses: Academic/Nonprofit Terms; Industry Terms: Not Available to Industry
How to cite: Syntaxin1A(E49TAG,G42H,K46H)-mCherry was a gift from Justin Taraska (Addgene plasmid # 241292 ; http://n2t.net/addgene:241292 ; RRID:Addgene_241292)
